Addgene plasmid #38953: MPDZ
Purpose: Bacterial expression for structure determination; may not be full ORF
Depositing lab: Nicola Burgess-Brown. Depositing organization: University of Oxford.
Backbone
  Vector backbone: pNIC28-Bsa4
  Backbone manufacturer: SGC
  Vector type: Bacterial Expression
Growth in bacteria
  Bacterial resistance: Kanamycin, 50 μg/mL
  Growth temperature: 37°C
  Growth strain: Mach1
  Copy number: Low Copy
Gene/Insert
  Gene/Insert name: MPDZ (alt names: multiple PDZ domain protein; PDB:2IWN)
  Species: H. sapiens (human)
  Insert size (bp): 382
  Entrez Gene: MPDZ (a.k.a. HYC2, MUPP1)
  Tag / fusion protein: His Tev (N terminal on insert)
  Cloning method: Ligation Independent Cloning
  Sequencing primers: 5′ T7; 3′ T7-term
Terms and licenses: Academic/Nonprofit Terms; Industry Terms: Not Available to Industry
How to cite: MPDZ was a gift from Nicola Burgess-Brown (Addgene plasmid # 38953 ; http://n2t.net/addgene:38953 ; RRID:Addgene_38953)
