[The description below was written by a language model from this plasmid's Addgene catalogue record.]
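Description:
MPDZ is a bacterial expression plasmid built on the pNIC28-Bsa4 backbone from the SGC, carrying a short fragment of the human MPDZ gene (multiple PDZ domain protein, also known as MUPP1 or HYC2). It is maintained in E. coli under kanamycin selection and is recorded as low copy. The insert was introduced by ligation-independent cloning, a restriction- and ligase-free method suited to the parallel construction of many expression clones.

The insert is only 382 bp, so it encodes a small portion of this large multi-domain scaffold protein rather than the whole open reading frame; the record itself cautions that the clone may not be the full ORF. That size is consistent with roughly a single domain, but the record does not specify which region is covered, although it links the construct to a deposited crystal structure. The fragment is fused at its N-terminus to a His tag followed by a TEV protease site, an arrangement that allows capture of the recombinant protein by immobilised metal affinity chromatography and subsequent removal of the tag by TEV cleavage to leave near-native protein. The promoter is not explicitly stated, but the listed sequencing primers (T7 forward and T7 terminator) indicate that the insert sits between T7 promoter and terminator elements, which implies expression in a host supplying T7 RNA polymerase. No feature table is provided, so the origin of replication and other backbone elements cannot be detailed here. The stated purpose is production of protein in bacteria for structure determination.
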