>Addgene plasmid #38953 | MPDZ | depositor partial sequence | sequence record 49011 | MPDZ sequence 382 bps
ATGCACCATCATCATCATCATTCTTCTGGTGTAGATCTGGGTACCGAGAACCTGTACTTCCAATCCATGA
GTGAGACATTTGATGTAGAACTCACTAAAAATGTCCAAGGATTAGGAATTACCATTGCTGGCTACATTGG
AGATAAAAAATTGGAACCTTCAGGAATCTTTGTAAAGAGCATTACAAAAAGCAGTGCCGTTGAGCATGAT
GGAAGAATCCAAATTGGAGACCAAATTATAGCAGTAGATGGCACAAACCTTCAGGGTTTTACTAATCAGC
AAGCAGTAGAGGTATTGCGACATACAGGACAAACTGTGCTCCTGACACTAATGAGGAGAGGAGAAACTTC
TGTTTGACAGTAAAGGTGGATACGGATCCGAA
