>Addgene plasmid #38953 | MPDZ | addgene partial sequence | sequence record 52784 | pBRrevBam_primer
ACGATGCGTCCGGCGTAGAGGATCGAGATCTCGATCCCGCGAAATTAATACGACTCACTATAGGGGAATT
GTGAGCGGATAACAATTCCCCTCTAGAAATAATTTTGTTTAACTTTAAGAAGGAGATATACATATGCACC
ATCATCATCATCATTCTTCTGGTGTAGATCTGGGTACCGAGAACCTGTACTTCCAATCCATGAGTGAGAC
ATTTGATGTAGAACTCACTAAAAATGTCCAAGGATTAGGAATTACCATTGCTGGCTACATTGGAGATAAA
AAATTGGAACCTTCAGGAATCTTTGTAAAGAGCATTACAAAAAGCAGTGCCGTTGAGCATGATGGAAGAA
TCCAAATTGGAGACCAAATTATAGCAGTAGATGGCACAAACCTTCAGGGTTTTACTAATCAGCAAGCAGT
AGAGGTATTGCGACATACAGGACAAACTGTGCTCCTGACACTAATGAGGAGAGGAGAAACTTCTGTTTGA
CAGTAAAGGTGGATACGGATCCGAATTCGAGCTCCGTCGACAAGCTTGCGGCCGCACTCGAGCACCACCA
CCACCACCACTGAGATCCGGCTGCTAACAAAGCCCGAAAGGAAGCTGAGTTGGCTGCTGCCACCGCTGAG
CAATAACTAGCATAACCCCTTGGGGCCTCTAAACGGGTCTTGAGGGGTTTTTTGCTGAAAGGAGGAACTA
TATCCGGATTGGCGAATGGG
[46 nt withheld, positions 721-766]
NGNN
[75 nt withheld, positions 771-845]
C
[60 nt withheld, positions 847-906]
